>Addgene plasmid #60586 | pCis_2+5 | depositor full sequence | sequence record 110810 | pCis_2+5 sequence 7775 bps
ACTTCCATCGCCCTGATAGACGGTTTTTCGCCCTTTGACGTTGGAGTCCACGTTCTTTAATAGTGGACTC
TTGTTCCAAACTGGAACAACACTCAACCCTATCTCGGTCTATTCTTTTGATTTATAAGGGATTTTGCCGA
TTTCGGCCTATTGGTTAAAAAATGAGCTGATTTAACAAAAATTTAACGCGAATTTTAACAAAATACTTCA
CTGACACCCTCATCAGTGCCAACATAGTAAGCCAGTATACACTCCGCTAGCGCTGAGGTCTGCCTCGTGA
AGAAGGTGTTGCTGACTCATACCAGGCCTGAATCGCCCCATCATCCAGCCAGAAAGTGAGGGAGCCACGG
TTGATGAGAGCTTTGTTGTAGGTGGACCAGTTGGTGATTTTGAACTTTTGCTTTGCCACGGAACGGTCTG
CGTTGTCGGGAAGATGCGTGATCTGATCCTTCAACTCAGCAAAAGTTCGATTTATTCAACAAAGCCACGT
TGTGTCTCAAAATCTCTGATGTTACATTGCACAAGATAAAAATATATCATCATGAACAATAAAACTGTCT
GCTTACATAAACAGTAATACAAGGGGTGTTATGAGCCATATTCAACGGGAAACGTCTTGCTCGAGGCCGC
GATTAAATTCCAACATGGATGCTGATTTATATGGGTATAAATGGGCTCGCGATAATGTCGGGCAATCAGG
TGCGACAATCTATCGATTGTATGGGAAGCCCGATGCGCCAGAGTTGTTTCTGAAACATGGCAAAGGTAGC
GTTGCCAATGATGTTACAGATGAGATGGTCAGACTAAACTGGCTGACGGAATTTATGCCTCTTCCGACCA
TCAAGCATTTTATCCGTACTCCTGATGATGCATGGTTACTCACCACTGCGATCCCCGGGAAAACAGCATT
CCAGGTATTAGAAGAATATCCTGATTCAGGTGAAAATATTGTTGATGCGCTGGCAGTGTTCCTGCGCCGG
TTGCATTCGATTCCTGTTTGTAATTGTCCTTTTAACAGCGATCGCGTATTTCGTCTCGCTCAGGCGCAAT
CACGAATGAATAACGGTTTGGTTGATGCGAGTGATTTTGATGACGAGCGTAATGGCTGGCCTGTTGAACA
AGTCTGGAAAGAAATGCATAAGCTTTTGCCATTCTCACCGGATTCAGTCGTCACTCATGGTGATTTCTCA
CTTGATAACCTTATTTTTGACGAGGGGAAATTAATAGGTTGTATTGATGTTGGACGAGTCGGAATCGCAG
ACCGATACCAGGATCTTGCCATCCTATGGAACTGCCTCGGTGAGTTTTCTCCTTCATTACAGAAACGGCT
TTTTCAAAAATATGGTATTGATAATCCTGATATGAATAAATTGCAGTTTCATTTGATGCTCGATGAGTTT
TTCTAATCAGAATTGGTTAATTGGTTGTAACACTGGCAGAGCATTACGCTGACTTGACGGGACTCGAGAT
TACCGCCTTTGAGTGAGCTGATACCGCTCGCCGCAGCCGAACGACCGAGCGCAGCGAGTCAGTGAGCGAG
GAAGCCTGCATAACGCGAAGTAATCTTTTCGGTTTTAAAGAAAAAGGGCAGGGTGGTGACACCTTGCCCG
TTTTTTTGCCGGACTGCAGCAATGGCAACAACGTTGCGCAAACTATTAACTGGCGAACTACTTACTCTAG
CTTCCCGGCAACAATTAATAGACTGGATGGAGGCGGATAAAGTTGCAGGACCACTTCTGCGCTCGGCCCT
TCCGGCTGGCTGGTTTATTGCTGATAAATCTGGAGCCGGTGAGCGTGGGTCTCGCGGTATCATTGCAGCA
CTGGGGCCAGATGGTAAGCCCTCCCGTATCGTAGTTATCTACACGACGGGGAGTCAGGCAACTATGGATG
AACGAAATAGACAGATCGCTGAGATAGGTGCCTCACTGATTAAGCATTGGTAACTGTCAGACCAAGTTTA
CTCATATATACTTTAGATTGATTTAAAACTTCATTTTTAATTTAAAAGGATCTAGGTGAAGATCCTTTTT
GATAATCTCATGACCAAAATCCCTTAACGTGAGTTTTCGTTCCACTGAGCGTCAGACCCCGTAGAAAAGA
TCAAAGGATCTTCTTGAGATCCTTTTTTTCTGCGCGTAATCTGCTGCTTGCAAACAAAAAAACCACCGCT
ACCAGCGGTGGTTTGTTTGCCGGATCAAGAGCTACCAACTCTTTTTCCGAAGGTAACTGGCTTCAGCAGA
GCGCAGATACCAAATACTGTCCTTCTAGTGTAGCCGTAGTTAGGCCACCACTTCAAGAACTCTGTAGCAC
CGCCTACATACCTCGCTCTGCTAATCCTGTTACCAGTGGCTGCTGCCAGTGGCGATAAGTCGTGTCTTAC
CGGGTTGGACTCAAGACGATAGTTACCGGATAAGGCGCAGCGGTCGGGCTGAACGGGGGGTTCGTGCACA
CAGCCCAGCTTGGAGCGAACGACCTACACCGAACTGAGATACCTACAGCGTGAGCTATGAGAAAGCGCCA
CGCTTCCCGAAGGGAGAAAGGCGGACAGGTATCCGGTAAGCGGCAGGGTCGGAACAGGAGAGCGCACGAG
GGAGCTTCCAGGGGGAAACGCCTGGTATCTTTATAGTCCTGTCGGGTTTCGCCACCTCTGACTTGAGCGT
CGATTTTTGTGATGCTCGTCAGGGGGGCGGAGCCTATGGAAAAACGCCAGCAACGCGGCCTTTTTACGGT
TCCTGGCCTTTTGCTGGCCTTTTGCTCACATGTTCTTTCCTGCGTTATCCCCTGATTCTGTGGATAACCG
TATTACCGCCTTTGAGTGAGCTGATACCGCTCGCCGCAGCCGAACGACCGAGCGCAGCGAGGTCGGCGAT
ATAGGCGCCAGCAACCGCACCTGTGGCGCCGGTGATGCCGGCCACGATGCGTCCGGCGTAGAGGATCTGC
TCATGTTTGACAGCTTATCATCGATGCATAATGTGCCTGTCAAATGGACGAAGCAGGGATTCTGCAAACC
CTATGCTACTCCCTCGAGCCGTCAATTGTCTGATTCGTTACCAATTATACTAGCTCCGGCAAAAAAACGG
GCAAGGTGTCACCACCCTGCCCTTTTTCTTTAAAACCGAAAAGATTACTTCGCGTTTGCCACCTGACGTC
TAAGAAAAGGAATATTCAGCAATTTGCCCGTGCCGAAGAAAGGCCCACCCGTGAAGGTGAGCCAGTGAGT
TGATTGCTACGTAATTAGTTAGTTAGCCCTTAGTGACTCTTATGACAACTTGACGGCTACATCATTCACT
TTTTCTTCACAACCGGCACGGAACTCGCTCGGGCTGGCCCCGGTGCATTTTTTAAATACCCGCGAGAAAT
AGAGTTGATCGTCAAAACCAACATTGCGACCGACGGTGGCGATAGGCATCCGGGTGGTGCTCAAAAGCAG
CTTCGCCTGGCTGATACGTTGGTCCTCGCGCCAGCTTAAGACGCTAATCCCTAACTGCTGGCGGAAAAGA
TGTGACAGACGCGACGGCGACAAGCAAACATGCTGTGCGACGCTGGCGATATCAAAATTGCTGTCTGCCA
GGTGATCGCTGATGTACTGACAAGCCTCGCGTACCCGATTATCCATCGGTGGATGGAGCGACTCGTTAAT
CGCTTCCATGCGCCGCAGTAACAATTGCTCAAGCAGATTTATCGCCAGCAGCTCCGAATAGCGCCCTTCC
CCTTGCCCGGCGTTAATGATTTGCCCAAACAGGTCGCTGAAATGCGGCTGGTGCGCTTCATCCGGGCGAA
AGAACCCCGTATTGGCAAATATTGACGGCCAGTTAAGCCATTCATGCCAGTAGGCGCGCGGACGAAAGTA
AACCCACTGGTGATACCATTCGCGAGCCTCCGGATGACGACCGTAGTGATGAATCTCTCCTGGCGGGAAC
AGCAAAATATCACCCGGTCGGCAAACAAATTCTCGTCCCTGATTTTTCACCACCCCCTGACCGCGAATGG
TGAGATTGAGAATATAACCTTTCATTCCCAGCGGTCGGTCGATAAAAAAATCGAGATAACCGTTGGCCTC
AATCGGCGTTAAACCCGCCACCAGATGGGCATTAAACGAGTATCCCGGCAGCAGGGGATCATTTTGCGCT
TCAGCCATACTTTTCATACTCCCGCCATTCAGAGAAGAAACCAATTGTCCATATTGCATCAGACATTGCC
GTCACTGCGTCTTTTACTGGCTCTTCTCGCTAACCAAACCGGTAACCCCGCTTATTAAAAGCATTCTGTA
ACAAAGCGGGACCAAAGCCATGACAAAAACGCGTAACAAAAGTGTCTATAATCACGGCAGAAAAGTCCAC
ATTGATTATTTGCACGGCGTCACACTTTGCTATGCCATAGCATTTTTATCCATAAGATTAGCGGATCCTA
CCTGACGCTTTTTATCGCAACTCTCTACTGTTTCTCCATACCCGTTTTTTTGGGCTAGCAACATAGCGAA
TCGTAAGGAGTTAAAAGATGCCGATTGCACCGGAATTTCTGAGCCTGGCATATCCGGGTCAAGAATTTCC
GGCATATCTGTATGGTCGTGCAAGCCGTGATCCGAAACGTAAAGGTCGTAGCGTTCAGAGCCAGCTGGAT
GAAGGTCGTGCCACCTGTCTGGATGCAGGTTGGCCGATTGCCGGTGAATTTAAAGATGTTGATCGTAGCG
CAAGCGCATATGCACGTCGTACCCGTGATGAATTTGAAGAAATGATTGCAGGTATTCAGGCAGGCGAATG
TCGTATTCTGGTTGCATTTGAAGCAAGCCGTTATTATCGTGATCTGGAAGCATATGTTCGTCTGCGTCGT
GTTTGTCGTGAAGCCGGTGTTCTGCTGTGTTATAATGGTCAGGTTTATGATCTGAGCAAAAGCGCAGATC
GTAAAGCAACCGCACAGGATGCAGTTAATGCCGAAGGTGAAGCAGATGATATTCGTGAACGTAATCTGCG
TACCACCCGTCTGAATGCAAAACGTGGTGGTGCACATGGTCCGGTTCCGGATGGTTATAAACGTCGTTAT
GATCCGGATAGCGGTGATCTGGTTGATCAGATTCCGCATCCTGATCGTGCAGGTCTGATTACCGAAATTT
TTCGTCGTGCAGCAGCAGCCGAACCGCTGGCAGCAATTTGCCGTGATCTGAATGAACGTGGTGAAACCAC
CCATCGTGGTAAAGCATGGCAGCGTCATCATCTGCATGCAATTCTGCGTAATCCTGCATATATTGGTCAT
CGTCGTCATCTGGGTGTTGATACCGGTAAAGGTATGTGGGCACCGATTTGTGATGATGAAGATTTTGCAG
AAACCTTTCAGGCCGTTCAAGAAATTCTGAGTCTGCCTGGTCGTCAGCTGAGTCCGGGTCCGGAAGCACA
GCATCTGCAGACCGGTATTGCACTGTGTGGTGAACATCCTGATGAACCGCCTCTGCGTAGCGTTACCGTT
CGTGGTCGTACCAATTATAACTGTAGCACCCGTTATGATGTTGCCATGCGTGAAGATCGTATGGATGCAT
TTGTTGAAGAAAGCGTGATTACCTGGCTGGCAAGTGATGAAGCAGTTGCAGCCTTTGAAGATAACACCGA
TGATGAACGTACCCGTAAAGCACGTATTCGTCTGAAAGTTCTGGAAGAACAGCTGGAAGCAGCACAGAAA
CAGGCACGTACCCTGCGTCCGGATGGCATGGGTATGCTGCTGAGCATTGATAGCCTGGCAGGTCTGGAAG
CCGAACTGACACCGCAGATTGATAAAGCCCGTCAAGAAAGCCGTAGCCTGCATGTTCCGGCACTGCTGCG
TGATCTGCTGGGTAAACCGCGTGCAGATGTGGATCGTGCATGGAATGAAGCACTGACCCTGCCGCAGCGT
CGCATGATTCTGCGCATGGTTGTTACCATTCGTCTGTTTAAAGCAGGTAGCCGTGGTGTTCGTGCAATTG
AACCGGGTCGTATTACCCTGAGCTATGTTGGCGAACCGGGTTTTAAACCGGTTGGTGGTAATCGTGCAAA
ACAGTAAGAATCAGAGGAAGGAGGCTCGATGCCTGGTATGACCACCGAAACCGGTCCGGATCCTGCAGGT
CTGATTGACCTGTTTTGTCGTAAAAGCAAAGCAGTTAAAAGCCGTGCAAATGGTGCAGGTCAGCGTCGTA
AACAAGAAATTAGCATTGCAGCACAAGAAACCCTGGGTCGTAAAGTTGCAGCACTGCTGGGTATGCAGGT
TCGTCATGTTTGGAAAGAAGTTGGTAGCGCAAGCCGTTTTCGTAAAGGTAAAGCACGTGATGATCAGAGC
AAAGCACTGAAAGCCCTGGAAAGCGGTGAAGTTGGTGCACTGTGGTGTTATCGTCTGGATCGTTGGGATC
GTGGTGGTGCCGGTGCAATTCTGAAAATTATCGAACCGGAAGATGGTATGCCTCGTCGTCTGCTGTTTGG
TTGGGATGAAGATACCGGTCGTCCGGTTCTGGATAGCACCAATAAACGTGATCGCGGTGAACTGATTCGT
CGTGCAGAAGAAGCACGCGAAGAAGCAGAAAAACTGAGCGAACGTGTTCGTGATACCAAAGCACATCAGC
GTGAAAATGGTGAATGGGTTAATGCCCGTGCACCGTATGGTCTGCGTGTTGTTCTGGTTACCGTTAGTGA
TGAAGAGGGTGATGAATATGATGAACGTAAACTGGCAGCAGATGATGAAGATGCGGGTGGTCCTGATGGT
CTGACCAAAGCAGAAGCAGCCCGTCTGGTTTTTACCCTGCCGGTTACCGATCGTCTGAGCTATGCAGGCA
CCGCACATGCAATGAATACCCGTGAAATTCCGAGCCCGACCGGTGGTCCGTGGATTGCAGTTACCGTGCG
TGATATGATTCAGAATCCGGCATATGCGGGTTGGCAGACCACAGGTCGTCAGGATGGTAAACAGCGTCGT
CTGACCTTTTATAACGGTGAAGGTAAACGTGTTAGCGTTATGCATGGTCCTCCGCTGGTGACCGATGAAG
AACAAGAAGCCGCAAAAGCAGCCGTTAAAGGTGAAGATGGTGTTGGTGTTCCGCTGGATGGTAGCGATCA
TGATACCCGTCGCAAACATCTGCTGAGCGGTCGTATGCGTTGTCCGGGTTGTGGTGGTAGCTGTAGCTAT
AGCGGTAATGGTTATCGTTGTTGGCGTAGCAGTGTGAAAGGTGGTTGTCCGGCACCGACCTATGTTGCAC
GTAAAAGCGTTGAAGAATATGTTGCATTTCGTTGGGCAGCAAAATTAGCAGCAAGCGAACCGGATGATCC
GTTTGTTATTGCAGTTGCAGATCGCTGGGCAGCACTGACCCATCCGCAGGCAAGCGAAGATGAAAAGTAT
GCAAAAGCCGCAGTTCGTGAAGCCGAAAAAAATCTGGGTCGCCTGCTGCGTGATCGTCAGAATGGTGTTT
ATGATGGTCCGGCAGAACAGTTTTTTGCCCCTGCATATCAAGAAGCACTGAGCACCCTGCAGGCAGCCAA
AGATGCAGTTAGCGAAAGCAGCGCAAGCGCAGCAGTTGATGTTAGCTGGATTGTTGATAGCAGCGATTAT
GAAGAACTGTGGCTGCGTGCAACCCCGACCATGCGTAATGCAATTATTGATACCTGCATCGATGAAATTT
GGGTTGCAAAAGGCCAGCGTGGTCGTCCGTTTGATGGTGATGAACGCGTTAAAATCAAATGGGCAGCCCG
TACCTAACAGATAAAAAAAATCCTTAGCTTTCGCTAAGGATGATTTCTGATTAGGGTGATGGTTCACGTA
GTGGG
Features (pLannotate 1.2.2; 13 found; start..end, strand, type, name):
    238..264     -  misc_feature   bom (fragment): basis of mobility region from pBR322
    591..1406    +  CDS            KanR: aminoglycoside phosphotransferase; aph(3')-Ia; confers resistance to kanamycin in bacteria or G418 (Geneticin®) in eukaryotes
   1564..1623    -  terminator     his operon terminator: This putative transcriptin terminator from the E. coli his operon has a 2-bp deletion introduced during synthesis. Its efficiency has not been determined.
   1628..1942    +  CDS            bla(M) (fragment): β-lactamase lacking the signal sequence; bla(M); allows cytosolic expression of β-lactamase
   2114..2702    +  rep_origin     ori: high-copy-number ColE1/pMB1/pBR322/pUC origin of replication
   2862..2937    -  CDS            TcR (fragment): tetracycline efflux protein; tet; confers resistance to tetracycline
   2947..2965    +  promoter       tet promoter (fragment): E. coli promoter for tetracycline efflux protein gene
   3065..3124    +  terminator     his operon terminator: This putative transcriptin terminator from the E. coli his operon has a 2-bp deletion introduced during synthesis. Its efficiency has not been determined.
   3184..3213    -  terminator     T3Te terminator: phage T3 early transcription terminator
   3260..4138    -  CDS            araC: L-arabinose regulatory protein; araC
   4165..4449    +  promoter       araBAD promoter: araBAD; promoter of the L-arabinose operon of E. coli; the araC regulatory gene is transcribed in the opposite direction (Guzman et al., 1995)
   7708..7747    -  terminator     bacterial terminator (fragment): putative bacterial transcription terminator
   7748..205     +  rep_origin     M13 ori (fragment) (across the origin): M13 bacteriophage origin of replication; arrow indicates direction of (+) strand synthesis
