[The description below was written by a language model from this plasmid's Addgene catalogue record and pLannotate feature annotations shown in this document.]
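Description:
pCis_2+5 is a bacterial expression plasmid of about 7.8 kb, described in its record simply as a "2-integrase plasmid". The backbone is listed as unknown. The feature annotation shows a high-copy ColE1/pMB1-type origin of replication and a complete aph(3')-Ia kanamycin resistance gene, which matches the kanamycin selection in the catalogue entry. The record itself gives the copy number as unknown. Several backbone remnants are also detected: fragments of a β-lactamase coding sequence, of the tetracycline efflux gene and its promoter, of the pBR322 bom region, and of an M13 origin. These are partial and should not be assumed to be functional. Two his operon terminators and a T3Te terminator are also annotated, and they likely insulate neighbouring transcription units.

The payload is a synthetic insert called Cis_2+5, also listed as Integrase_2 and Integrase_5, expressed from the pBAD (araBAD) promoter. A divergently oriented araC gene sits next to this promoter, so the plasmid carries the full arabinose-responsive regulatory module, and expression should be inducible with L-arabinose. The annotation tool found no features in the roughly 3.2 kb between the araBAD promoter and a downstream terminator fragment. This is presumably where the two integrase coding sequences lie, but their order, their ribosome binding sites and whether they form a single operon are not stated in the record. The construct comes from work on permanent genetic memory built with recombinases. It was probably used to co-express two integrases from one plasmid in E. coli, but the record does not describe the target sites or any partner reporter plasmids.
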