Addgene plasmid #60586: pCis_2+5
Purpose: a 2-integrase plasmid
Depositing lab: Christopher Voigt. Depositing organization: Massachusetts Institute of Technology. Publication: Permanent genetic memory with >1-byte capacity. Yang L, Nielsen AA, Fernandez-Rodriguez J, McClune CJ, Laub MT, Lu TK, Voigt CA. Nat Methods. 2014 Dec;11(12):1261-6. doi: 10.1038/nmeth.3147. Epub 2014 Oct 26. PubMed 25344638.
Backbone
  Vector backbone: unknown
  Total vector size (bp): 7774
  Vector type: Bacterial Expression
Growth in bacteria
  Bacterial resistance: Kanamycin, 50 μg/mL
  Growth temperature: 37°C
  Growth strain: DH10B
  Copy number: Unknown
Gene/Insert
  Gene/Insert name: Cis_2+5 (alt names: Integrase_2; Integrase_5)
  Species: Synthetic
  Promoter: pBAD
  Cloning method: Unknown
  Sequencing primers: 5′ pBAD-F
Terms and licenses: Academic/Nonprofit Terms; Industry Terms: Not Available to Industry
How to cite: pCis_2+5 was a gift from Christopher Voigt (Addgene plasmid # 60586 ; http://n2t.net/addgene:60586 ; RRID:Addgene_60586)
