>Addgene plasmid #60586 | pCis_2+5 | addgene partial sequence | sequence record 108658 | pBAD-F 5'-ATGCCATAGCATTTTTATCC-3'
ACCGGAATTTCTGAGCCTGGCATATCCGGGTCAAGAATTTCCGGCATATCTGTATGGTCGTGCAAGCCGT
GATCCGAAACGTAAAGGTCGTAGCGTTCAGAGCCAGCTGGATGAAGGTCGTGCCACCTGTCTGGATGCAG
GTTGGCCGATTGCCGGTGAATTTAAAGATGTTGATCGTAGCGCAAGCGCATATGCACGTCGTACCCGTGA
TGAATTTGAAGAAATGATTGCAGGTATTCAGGCAGGCGAATGTCGTATTCTGGTTGCATTTGAAGCAAGC
CGTTATTATCGTGATCTGGAAGCATATGTTCGTCTGCGTCGTGTTTGTCGTGAAGCCGGTGTTCTGCTGT
GTTATAATGGTCAGGTTTATGATCTGAGCAAAAGCGCAGATCGTAAAGCAACCGCACA
