>Addgene plasmid #60586 | pCis_2+5 | addgene partial sequence | sequence record 110354 | pENTR-R 5'-ATGGCTCATAACACCCCTTG-3'
TTGTTCATGATGATATATTTTTATCTTGTGCAATGTAACATCAGAGATTTTGAGACACAACGTGGCTTTG
TTGAATAAATCGAACTTTTGCTGAGTTGAAGGATCAGATCACGCATCTTCCCGACAACGCAGACCGTTCC
GTGGCAAAGCAAAAGTTCAAAATCACCAACTGGTCCACCTACAACAAAGCTCTCATCAACCGTGGCTCCC
TCACTTTCTGGCTGGATGATGGGGCGATTCAGGCCTGGTATGAGTCAGCAACACCTTCTTCACGAGGCAG
ACCTCAGCGCTAGCGGAGTGTATACTGGCTTACTATGTTGGCACTGATGAGGGTGTCAGTGAAGTATTTT
GTTAAAATTCGCGTTAAATTTTTGTTAAATCAGCTCATTTTTTAACCAATAGGCCGAAATCGGCAAAATC
CCTTATAAATCAAAAGAATAGACCGAGATAGGGTTGAGTGTTGTTCCAGTTTGGAACAAGAGTCCACTAT
TAAAGAACGTGGACTCCAACGTCAAAGGGCGAAAAACCGTCTATCAGGGCGATGGAAGTCCCACTACGTG
AACCATCACCCTAATCAGAAATCATCCTTAGCGAAAGCTAAGGATTTTTTTTATCTGTTAGGTACGGGCT
GCCCATTTGATTTTAACGCGTTCATCACCATCAAACGGACGACCACGCTGGCCTTTTGCAACCCAAATTT
CATCGATGCAGGTATCAATAATTGCATTACGCATGGTCGGGGTTGCACGCAGCCACAGTTCTTCATAATC
GCTGCTATCAACAATCCAGCTAACATCAACTGCTGCGCTTGCGCTGCTTTCGCTAACTGCATCTTTGGCT
GCCTGCAGGGTGCTCAGTGCTTCTTGATATGCAGG
